>Addgene plasmid #53466 | pUASp YFP Rab4 CA | addgene partial sequence | sequence record 87545 | EGFP-C 5'-CATGGTCCTGCTGGAGTTCGTG-3'
GACGAGCTGTACAAGTCCGGACTCAGATCTCGAGCTCAAGCTTCGAATTCTGCAGTCGACGGTACCGCGG
GCCCGGGATCATCAACAAGTTTGTACAAAAAAGCAGGCTTAATGTCGGAAACATACGATTACCTGTTCAA
GTTCCTGATAATTGGCAGTGCTGGCAGCGGTAAGAGTTGTCTGTTGCATCACTTCATCGAGAGCAAGTTC
AAAGACGACAGTTCGCACACCATCGGAGTGGAGTTCGGCTCGCGGATTGTGAACGTGGGCGGCAAGTCGG
TAAAGCTACAGATATGGGACACAGCCGGTCTGGAGAGATTCCGATCGGTGACAAGATCGTACTATCGCGG
AGCAGCCGGAGCTCTCCTGGTCTACGATGCCACTTCGCGGGACTCTTTCAATGCTTTGACAAACTGGCTG
AATGATGCTCGCACTCTGGCCAGCCCAAACATTGTGATCCTTTTGGTGGGCAATAAAAAGGACTTGGAGG
AGGCGCGTGATGTGACCTTTCTGGAAGCAAGCACCTTTGCCCAAGAGAACGAGCTTATCTTCCTGGAGAC
GAGCGCCAAGACGGGGGAGAATGTTGAAGAGGCCTTTCTCAAGTGCTCAAAGACCATACTGGCCAAAATT
GAGACCGGAGAGCTGGATCCCGAGCGCATCGGCAGCGGTATTCAGTACGGCGGAGCTGCTCTCCGTAACT
TACAGACACGACAGCGCAGCATCAATAAGCCGGATTGCACCTGTCGCGTTTAAAACCCAGCTTTCTTGTA
CAAAGTGGTTGATGATCCTCTAGAGTCGACCTCGAACGTTAACGTTAACGTAACGTTAACTCGAGGAGCT
TGATAACATTATACCTAAACCCATGG
