[The description below was written by a language model from this plasmid's Addgene catalogue record.]
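Description:
pUASp YFP Rab4 CA is a Drosophila (insect) expression plasmid built on the pUASp backbone and carrying the D. melanogaster Rab4 (Rab04) small GTPase with a Q67L substitution. It is maintained in E. coli under ampicillin selection. The record gives no copy number and includes no feature table, so the origin of replication and any fly transformation elements or markers in the backbone are not documented here.

The Rab4 coding sequence was introduced by Gateway recombination downstream of a YFP tag supplied by the backbone, giving an N-terminal YFP–Rab4 fusion. The promoter is listed as GAL4, which means GAL4-responsive expression. pUASp-type vectors place the insert under upstream activating sequences (UAS) that are silent until the yeast transcription factor GAL4 is supplied. In practice, transgenic flies carrying the construct are crossed to a GAL4 driver line, and that line determines the tissue and timing of expression. pUASp is generally chosen because it supports expression in the female germline as well as in somatic tissues.

"CA" in the name stands for constitutively active. In Rab proteins, a glutamine-to-leucine change at this conserved position is a standard way to impair GTP hydrolysis and hold the protein in its GTP-bound, active state. The fluorescent tag allows the mutant Rab to be localised in live or fixed tissue. The plasmid appears to belong to a systematic collection of tagged Drosophila Rab constructs and is suited to studying Rab4-dependent membrane trafficking, both by visualising Rab4 compartments and by perturbing the pathway through tissue-specific expression of the activated form.
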