Addgene plasmid #53466: pUASp YFP Rab4 CA
Depositing lab: Matthew Scott. Depositing organization: Stanford University. Publication: Thirty-one flavors of Drosophila rab proteins. Zhang J, Schulze KL, Hiesinger PR, Suyama K, Wang S, Fish M, Acar M, Hoskins RA, Bellen HJ, Scott MP. Genetics. 2007 Jun;176(2):1307-22. Epub 2007 Apr 3. 10.1534/genetics.106.066761 PubMed 17409086.
Backbone
  Vector backbone: pUASp
  Vector type: Insect Expression
Growth in bacteria
  Bacterial resistance: Ampicillin, 100 μg/mL
  Growth temperature: 37°C
  Growth strain: DH5alpha
  Copy number: Unknown
Gene/Insert
  Gene/Insert name: Rab04
  Species: D. melanogaster (fly)
  Mutation: Q67L
  Promoter: GAL4
  Tag / fusion protein: YFP (N terminal on backbone)
  Cloning method: Gateway Cloning
  Sequencing primers: 5′ EGFP-C; 3′ pUASp-3 (5'-AGGTTTAACCAGGGGATGCT-3')
Terms and licenses: Academic/Nonprofit Terms; Industry Terms: Not Available to Industry
How to cite: pUASp YFP Rab4 CA was a gift from Matthew Scott (Addgene plasmid # 53466 ; http://n2t.net/addgene:53466 ; RRID:Addgene_53466)
